Addgene plasmid #18271: T4 Lysozyme L33M WT*
Depositing lab: Brian Matthews. Depositing organization: University of Oregon.
Backbone
  Vector backbone: pHS1403
  Backbone size w/o insert (bp): 5000
  Vector type: Bacterial Expression
Growth in bacteria
  Bacterial resistance: Ampicillin, 100 μg/mL
  Growth temperature: 37°C
  Growth strain: DH5alpha
  Copy number: High Copy
Gene/Insert
  Gene/Insert name: T4 Lysozyme (alt name: NT13/TA)
  Species: Bacteriophage T4
  Insert size (bp): 600
  Mutation: L33M WT*
  GenBank ID: NP_049736
  Entrez Gene: e (a.k.a. T4p123)
  Cloning method: Restriction Enzyme; 5′ cloning site BamHI (not destroyed); 3′ cloning site HindIII (not destroyed)
  Sequencing primers: 5′ na; 3′ GGCGTATCACGAGGCCC
Terms and licenses: Academic/Nonprofit Terms; Industry Terms: Not Available to Industry
Depositor comments: The BamHI site is 27 bp from the ATG and the HindIII site is 115 bp from the stop.
How to cite: T4 Lysozyme L33M WT* was a gift from Brian Matthews (Addgene plasmid # 18271 ; http://n2t.net/addgene:18271 ; RRID:Addgene_18271)
