[The description below was written by a language model from this plasmid's Addgene catalogue record.]
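Description:
T4 Lysozyme L33M WT* is a bacterial expression plasmid built on the pHS1403 backbone (about 5 kb without insert) that carries a point-mutant version of the bacteriophage T4 lysozyme gene (gene e). It is maintained as a high-copy plasmid in E. coli under ampicillin selection. The record does not name the origin of replication, the promoter driving expression, or any fusion tags, and no feature table is provided, so these details cannot be stated from the available information.

The insert is roughly 600 bp and was placed in the vector by restriction cloning between BamHI at the 5′ end and HindIII at the 3′ end. Both sites remain intact, so the lysozyme cassette can be excised or exchanged. According to the depositor's comments, the BamHI site lies 27 bp from the start codon and the HindIII site 115 bp from the stop codon, meaning the fragment includes short flanking untranslated regions on either side of the coding sequence. The encoded protein carries a leucine-to-methionine substitution at position 33, made in the background designated WT*. In the T4 lysozyme literature that label generally refers to the cysteine-free pseudo-wild-type protein used as the reference for engineered variants, although the record itself does not define the term.

The purpose is not stated explicitly, but a construct of this kind is suited to producing the mutant enzyme in bacteria, typically for studies of how single substitutions affect protein structure, stability and folding in the T4 lysozyme model system.
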