>Addgene plasmid #18271 | T4 Lysozyme L33M WT* | addgene partial sequence | sequence record 24058 | 3primeUP
CGAAAAGCCCGCTCATTAGGCGGGCTCAGATCTGCTCATGTTTGACAGCTTATCATCGATAAGCTTCGGC
AATAAATTCTTGATATGTTTTCATATGTTTCCTTTAAATATTTTAATTAGTAATTGTCTATTCAAGTAAT
TGTGAATATACTATCACAATTCCAAGAGAAAGTAAACAGCTTTATAGATTTTTATACGCGTCCCAAGTGC
CAGTTCTAAACGTTGTAATGACTCGTTTTGCGCGATTAGGTGTTTGATTATACCATCTACTTTTAGCTAA
GTTAACTGCTGCTTCATCCCAGCGTTTTTGTTGAAGCATACGTAAAGAGTTAGTAAATCCTGCCACACCG
GTTTCTCCCATTTGGAAAACCATATTAATCAATGCAGCGCGACGAACCGCATCAAGAGAATCATAAACCG
GTTTTAATTTAGCATTTCTCAGAATTCCGCGAACAGCAGCATCAACATCCTGATTAAAGAGTTTTTCAGC
CTCATCTTTTGTAATTACACCATTAGTATTACGCCCAATAGCTTTATCTAATTCAGATTTAGCAGCATTA
AGTGATGGACTTTTTGTCATCAAATGACCGATGCCAATAGTGTAATAGCCTTCTGTGTCTTTATAGATTT
TAAGTCTAAGACCTTCATCTATACGTAACATTTCAAATATATTCATAATACCTCCTAAGCATCGATGGAT
CCTGTTTCCTGTGTGAAATTGTTATCCGCTCACAATTCCACACATTATACGAGCCGATGATAATTGTCAC
AGGGGATGGGGAGTAGCTGATCCTGTTCTGTGGAATGTATCGCTCNCATCACCATAACGAGCG
